Addgene plasmid #66161: pCVD619
Purpose: heat-stable enterotoxin from parent strain Vibrio cholera NRT36S
Depositing lab: James Kaper. Depositing organization: University of Maryland, Baltimore.
Backbone
  Vector backbone: pBR322
  Vector type: cloning vector
Growth in bacteria
  Bacterial resistance: Ampicillin, 100 μg/mL
  Growth temperature: 37°C
  Growth strain: DH5alpha
  Copy number: Unknown
Gene/Insert
  Gene/Insert name: nag-ST (alt name: heat-stable enterotoxin)
  Insert size (bp): 11000
  Promoter: Unknown
  Cloning method: Restriction Enzyme; 5′ cloning site BamHI (destroyed during cloning); 3′ cloning site BamHI (destroyed during cloning)
  Sequencing primers: 5′ pBRforEco
Terms and licenses: Academic/Nonprofit Terms; Industry Terms: Not Available to Industry
Depositor comments: pBR322::NAG-ST (11kb Bg1II insert) Cloned heat-stable enterotoxin from parent strain Vibrio cholera NRT36S.
How to cite: pCVD619 was a gift from James Kaper (Addgene plasmid # 66161 ; http://n2t.net/addgene:66161 ; RRID:Addgene_66161)
