[The description below was written by a language model from this plasmid's Addgene catalogue record.]
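Description:
pCVD619 is a bacterial cloning plasmid built on the classic pBR322 backbone and carrying a large genomic fragment from Vibrio cholerae strain NRT36S that contains the gene for the heat-stable enterotoxin NAG-ST. It is maintained in E. coli and selected with ampicillin. pBR322 replicates from a pMB1-type origin, although the record lists the copy number of this particular construct as unknown.

The insert is about 11 kb and, according to the depositor's comments, is a BglII fragment that was ligated into the BamHI site of the vector. Because BglII and BamHI produce compatible cohesive ends, the junctions form hybrid sequences that neither enzyme recognises, which is consistent with both cloning sites being recorded as destroyed. In pBR322 the BamHI site lies within the tetracycline resistance gene, so insertion there would be expected to disrupt that marker, in keeping with ampicillin being the only resistance listed. The promoter driving nag-ST is recorded as unknown. The fragment is far larger than a small heat-stable toxin gene, so it presumably also includes substantial flanking V. cholerae DNA, but the record gives no feature map and does not state what else is encoded or where the toxin gene sits within the insert.

The plasmid serves as a cloned source of the NAG-ST gene, for example for subcloning or characterisation of the toxin locus, though the record does not specify particular applications beyond this.
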