>Addgene plasmid #66161 | pCVD619 | addgene partial sequence | sequence record 118181 | pBRrevBam 5'-GGTGATGTCGGCGATATAGG-3'
ATGCCGGCCACGATGCGTCCGGCGTAGAGGATCCACAGGACGGGTGTGGTCGCCATGATCGCGTAGTCGA
TAGTGGCTCCAAGTAGCGAAGCGAGCAGGACTGGGCGGCGGCCAAAGCGGTCGGACAGTGCTCCGAGAAC
GGGTGCGCATAGAAATTGCATCAACGCATATAGCGCTAGCAGCACGCCATAGTGACTGGCGATGCTGTCG
GAATGGACGATATCCCGCAAGAGGCCCGGCAGTACCGGCATAACCAAGCCTATGCCTACAGCATCCAGGG
TGACGGTGCCGAGGATGACGATGAGCGCATTGTTAGATTTCATACACGGTGCCTGACTGCGTTAGCAATT
TAACTGTGATAAACTACCGCATTAAAGCTTCACGCTGCCGCAAGCACTCAGGGCGCAAGGGCTGCTAAAG
GAAGCGGAACACGTAGAAAGCCAGTCCGCAGAAACGGTGCTGACCCCGGATGAATGTCAGCTACTGGGCT
ATCTGGACAAGGGAAAACGCAAGCGCAAAGAGAAAGCAGGTAGCTTGCAGTGGGCTTACATGGCGATAGC
TAGACTGGGCGGTTTTATGGACAGCAAGCGAACCGGAATTGCCAGCTGGGGCGCCCTCTGGTAAGGTTGG
GAAGCCCTGCAAAGTAAACTGGATGGCTTTCTTGCCGCCAAGGATCTGATGGCGCAGGGGATCAAGATCT
TGTTATCGGCATTATCAACGA
